Addgene plasmid #61328: pCri-4b
Purpose: Protein expression.
Depositing lab: F Xavier Gomis-Ruth. Depositing organization: Institut de Biologia Molecular de Barcelona (IBMB-CSIC). Publication: The pCri System: A Vector Collection for Recombinant Protein Expression and Purification. Goulas T, Cuppari A, Garcia-Castellanos R, Snipas S, Glockshuber R, Arolas JL, Gomis-Ruth FX. PLoS One. 2014 Nov 11;9(11):e112643. doi: 10.1371/journal.pone.0112643. eCollection 2014. PONE-D-14-36402 PubMed 25386923.
Backbone
  Vector backbone: pET
  Total vector size (bp): 6400
  Vector type: Bacterial Expression
Growth in bacteria
  Bacterial resistance: Kanamycin, 50 μg/mL
  Growth temperature: 37°C
  Growth strain: DH5alpha
  Copy number: High Copy
Gene/Insert
  Gene/Insert name: Green fluorescent protein
  Tag / fusion protein: His-tag (N terminal on insert); TRX-tag (N terminal on insert); His-tag (C terminal on insert)
Terms and licenses: Academic/Nonprofit Terms; Industry Terms: Not Available to Industry
How to cite: pCri-4b was a gift from F Xavier Gomis-Ruth (Addgene plasmid # 61328 ; http://n2t.net/addgene:61328 ; RRID:Addgene_61328)
