[The description below was written by a language model from this plasmid's Addgene catalogue record.]
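Description:
pCri-4b is a bacterial expression plasmid built on a pET backbone, with a recorded total size of about 6.4 kb. It belongs to the pCri system, a vector collection assembled for recombinant protein expression and purification. The plasmid is selected with kanamycin and is listed as high copy, with a standard cloning strain of E. coli used for propagation. No feature table accompanies the record, so the promoter, origin of replication, and any protease cleavage sites or cloning sites are not stated. pET vectors generally rely on a T7 promoter under lac operator control and need a host supplying T7 RNA polymerase for expression, but that arrangement is not confirmed here.

The recorded insert is green fluorescent protein; neither the GFP variant nor its species of origin is specified. The insert carries an N-terminal His-tag and an N-terminal thioredoxin (TRX) tag, plus a C-terminal His-tag. The relative order of the two N-terminal tags is not given. Thioredoxin is a small, highly soluble fusion partner commonly used to improve the solubility and yield of proteins produced in E. coli, while the histidine tags allow capture by immobilised metal affinity chromatography from either end of the fusion.

The stated purpose is simply protein expression. The GFP may act as a visible reporter or as a placeholder to be swapped for a gene of interest, but the record does not say so.
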