>Addgene plasmid #61328 | pCri-4b | depositor partial sequence | sequence record 99658 | Cloning/Expression region
TTTAACTTTAAGAAGGAGATATACCATGAAACATCACCATCACCATCACCCCATGAGCGATAAAATTATT
CACCTGACTGACGACAGTTTTGACACGGATGTACTCAAAGCGGACGGGGCGATCCTCGTCGATTTCTGGG
CAGAGTGGTGCGGTCCGTGCAAAATGATCGCCCCGATTCTGGATGAAATCGCTGACGAATATCAGGGCAA
ACTGACCGTTGCAAAACTGAACATCGATCAAAACCCTGGCACTGCGCCGAAATATGGCATCCGTGGTATC
CCGACTCTGCTGCTGTTCAAAAACGGTGAAGTGGCGGCAACCAAAGTGGGTGCACTGTCTAAAGGTCAGT
TGAAAGAGTTCCTCGACGCTAACCTGGCCGGATCTGGCAGTGGTTCTGAGAATCTTTATTTTCAGGGCGC
CCATATGGCTAGCAAAGTGAGCAAGGGCGAGGAGCTGTTCACCGGGGTGGTGCCCATCCTGGTCGAGCTG
GACGGCGACGTAAACGGCCACAAGTTCAGCGTGTCCGGCGAGGGCGAGGGCGATGCCACCTACGGCAAGC
TGACCCTGAAGTTCATCTGCACCACCGGCAAGCTGCCCGTGCCCTGGCCCACCCTCGTGACCACCTTCGG
CTACGGCCTGCAGTGCTTCGCCCGCTACCCCGACCACATGAAGCAGCACGACTTCTTCAAGTCCGCCATG
CCCGAAGGCTACGTCCAGGAGCGCACCATCTTCTTCAAGGACGACGGCAACTACAAGACCCGCGCCGAGG
TGAAGTTCGAGGGCGACACCCTGGTGAACCGCATCGAGCTGAAGGGCATCGACTTCAAGGAGGACGGCAA
CATCCTGGGGCACAAGCTGGAGTACAACTACAACAGCCACAACGTCTATATCATGGCCGACAAGCAGAAG
AACGGCATCAAGGTGAACTTCAAGATCCGCCACAACATCGAGGACGGCAGCGTGCAGCTCGCCGACCACT
ACCAGCAGAACACCCCCATCGGCGACGGCCCCGTGCTGCTGCCCGACAACCACTACCTGAGCACCCAGTC
CGCCCTGAGCAAAGACCCCAACGAGAAGCGCGATCACATGGTCCTGCTGGAGTTCGTGACCGCCGCCGGG
ATCACTCTCGGCATGGACGAGCTGTACAAGTAAGGTACCGGATCCGAATTCGAGCTCCGTCGACAAGAAA
GCGGCCGCACTCGAGCACCACCACCACCACCACTGAGATCCGGCTGCTAACAAAGC
