>Addgene plasmid #61328 | pCri-4b | addgene partial sequence | sequence record 101013 | EGFP-C 5'-CATGGTCCTGCTGGAGTTCGTG-3'
GTAAGGTACCGGATCCGAATTCGAGCTCCGTCGACAAGCTTGCGGCCGCACTCGAGCACCACCACCACCA
CCACTGAGATCCGGCTGCTAACAAAGCCCGAAAGGAAGCTGAGTTGGCTGCTGCCACCGCTGAGCAATAA
CTAGCATAACCCCTTGGGGCCTCTAAACGGGTCTTGAGGGGTTTTTTGCTGAAAGGAGGAACTATATCCG
GATTGGCGAATGGG
[124 nt withheld, positions 225-348]
C
[91 nt withheld, positions 350-440]
A
[49 nt withheld, positions 442-490]
CATTTGACGTTGGAGTCCACGTTCTTT
[37 nt withheld, positions 518-554]
ACCCTATCTCGGTCTATTCTTTTGATTTATAAGGGATTTTGCCGATTTCGGCCTATTGGTTAAAAAATGA
GCTGATTTAACAAAAATTTAACGCGAATTTTAACAAAATATTAACGCTTACAATTTAGGTGGCACTTTTC
GGGGAAATGTGCGCGGAACCCCTATTTGTTTATTTTTCTAAATACATTCAAATATGTATCCGCTCATGAA
TTAATTCTTAG
