>Addgene plasmid #61328 | pCri-4b | addgene partial sequence | sequence record 101338 | EGFP-N 5'-CGTCGCCGTCCAGCTCGACCAG-3'
ATGCGACTCCTGCATTAGGAAGCAGCCCAGTAGTAGGTTGAGGCCGTTGAGCACCGCCGCCGCAAGGAAT
GGTGCATGCAAGGAGATGGCGCCCAACAGTCCCCCGGCCACGGGGCCTGCCACCATACCCACGCCGAAAC
AAGCGCTCATGAGCCCGAAGTGGCGAGCCCGATCTTCCCCATCGGTGATGTCGGCGATATAGGCGCCAGC
AACCGCACCTGTGGCGCCGGTGATGCCGGCCACGATGCGTCCGGCGTAGAGGATCGAGATCTCGATCCCG
CGAAATTAATACGACTCACTATAGGGGAATTGTGAGCGGATAACAATTCCCCTCTAGAAATAATTTTGTT
TAACTTTAAGAAGGAGATATACCATGAAACATCACCATCACCATCACCCCATGAGCGATAAAATTATTCA
CCTGACTGACGACAGTTTTGACACGGATGTACTCAAAGCGGACGGGGCGATCCTCGTCGATTTCTGGGCA
GAGTGGTGCGGTCCGTGCAAAATGATCGCCCCGATTCTGGATGAAATCGCTGACGAATATCAGGGCAAAC
TGACCGTTGCAAAACTGAACATCGATCAAAACCCTGGCACTGCGCCGAAATATGGCATCCGTGGTATCCC
GACTCTGCTGCTGTTCAAAAACGGTGAAGTGGCGGCAACCAAAGTGGGTGCACTGTCTAAAGGTCAGTTG
AAAGAGTTCCTCGACGCTAACCTGGCCGGATCTGGCAGTGGTTCTGAGAATCTTTATTTTCAGGGCGCCC
ATATGGCTAGCAAAGTGAGC
